>Addgene plasmid #212831 | pGorilla-AAVS1-TetOn-ZIM3-KRAB-dCas9-P2A-mCherry | addgene full sequence | sequence record 434913 | Addgene NGS Result
CGCGCCGGTTTACTCCCTATCAGTGATAGAGAACGTATGAAGAGTTTACTCCCTATCAGTGATAGAGAAC
GTATGCAGACTTTACTCCCTATCAGTGATAGAGAACGTATAAGGAGTTTACTCCCTATCAGTGATAGAGA
ACGTATGACCAGTTTACTCCCTATCAGTGATAGAGAACGTATCTACAGTTTACTCCCTATCAGTGATAGA
GAACGTATATCCAGTTTACTCCCTATCAGTGATAGAGAACGTATAAGCTTTAGGCGTGTACGGTGGGCGC
CTATAAAAGCAGAGCTCGTTTAGTGAACCGTCAGATCGCCTGGAGCAATTCCACAACACTTTTGTCTTAT
ACCAACTTTCCGTACCACTTCCTACCCTCGTAAACTTAAGGTTAATCAACAAGTTTGTACAAAAAAGCAG
GCTGGCGCCGGAACCAATTCAGTCGACAGGCCTAGGCTACGCGCGCCACCATGAACAATTCCCAGGGAAG
AGTGACCTTCGAGGATGTCACTGTGAACTTCACCCAGGGGGAGTGGCAGCGGCTGAATCCCGAACAGAGA
AACTTGTACAGGGATGTGATGCTGGAGAATTACAGCAACCTTGTCTCTGTGGGACAAGGGGAAACCACCA
AACCCGATGTGATCTTGAGGTTGGAACAAGGAAAGGAGCCATGGTTGGAGGAAGAGGAAGTGCTGGGAAG
TGGCCGTGCAGAAAAAAATGGGGACATTGGAGGGCAGATTTGGAAGCCAAAGGATGTGAAAGAGAGTCTC
TACCCAACTTTCTTGTACAAAGTGGTTGGTGGATCTGGAGGTTCTCCCAAGAAGAAGCGCAAGGTGGGAC
GCGTCTGCAGGATATCAAGCTTGCGGTACCGCGGGCCCGGGATCGCCACCATGGACAAGAAGTACAGCAT
CGGCCTGGCCATCGGCACCAACTCTGTGGGCTGGGCCGTGATCACCGACGAGTACAAGGTGCCCAGCAAG
AAATTCAAGGTGCTGGGCAACACCGACCGGCACAGCATCAAGAAGAACCTGATCGGCGCCCTGCTGTTCG
ACAGCGGAGAAACAGCCGAGGCCACCCGGCTGAAGAGAACCGCCAGAAGAAGATACACCAGACGGAAGAA
CCGGATCTGCTATCTGCAAGAGATCTTCAGCAACGAGATGGCCAAGGTGGACGACAGCTTCTTCCACAGA
CTGGAAGAGTCCTTCCTGGTGGAAGAGGATAAGAAGCACGAGCGGCACCCCATCTTCGGCAACATCGTGG
ACGAGGTGGCCTACCACGAGAAGTACCCCACCATCTACCACCTGAGAAAGAAACTGGTGGACAGCACCGA
CAAGGCCGACCTGCGGCTGATCTATCTGGCCCTGGCCCACATGATCAAGTTCCGGGGCCACTTCCTGATC
GAGGGCGACCTGAACCCCGACAACAGCGACGTGGACAAGCTGTTCATCCAGCTGGTGCAGACCTACAACC
AGCTGTTCGAGGAAAACCCCATCAACGCCAGCGGCGTGGACGCCAAGGCCATCCTGTCTGCCAGACTGAG
CAAGAGCAGACGGCTGGAAAATCTGATCGCCCAGCTGCCCGGCGAGAAGAAGAATGGCCTGTTCGGCAAC
CTGATTGCCCTGAGCCTGGGCCTGACCCCCAACTTCAAGAGCAACTTCGACCTGGCCGAGGATGCCAAAC
TGCAGCTGAGCAAGGACACCTACGACGACGACCTGGACAACCTGCTGGCCCAGATCGGCGACCAGTACGC
CGACCTGTTTCTGGCCGCCAAGAACCTGTCCGACGCCATCCTGCTGAGCGACATCCTGAGAGTGAACACC
GAGATCACCAAGGCCCCCCTGAGCGCCTCTATGATCAAGAGATACGACGAGCACCACCAGGACCTGACCC
TGCTGAAAGCTCTCGTGCGGCAGCAGCTGCCTGAGAAGTACAAAGAGATTTTCTTCGACCAGAGCAAGAA
CGGCTACGCCGGCTACATCGATGGCGGAGCCAGCCAGGAAGAGTTCTACAAGTTCATCAAGCCCATCCTG
GAAAAGATGGACGGCACCGAGGAACTGCTCGTGAAGCTGAACAGAGAGGACCTGCTGCGGAAGCAGCGGA
CCTTCGACAACGGCAGCATCCCCCACCAGATCCACCTGGGAGAGCTGCACGCCATTCTGCGGCGGCAGGA
AGATTTTTACCCATTCCTGAAGGACAACCGGGAAAAGATCGAGAAGATCCTGACCTTCCGCATCCCCTAC
TACGTGGGCCCTCTGGCCAGGGGAAACAGCAGATTCGCCTGGATGACCAGAAAGAGCGAGGAAACCATCA
CCCCCTGGAACTTCGAGGAAGTGGTGGACAAGGGCGCCAGCGCCCAGAGCTTCATCGAGCGGATGACCAA
CTTCGATAAGAACCTGCCCAACGAGAAGGTGCTGCCCAAGCACAGCCTGCTGTACGAGTACTTCACCGTG
TACAACGAGCTGACCAAAGTGAAATACGTGACCGAGGGAATGAGAAAGCCCGCCTTCCTGAGCGGCGAGC
AGAAAAAAGCCATCGTGGACCTGCTGTTCAAGACCAACCGGAAAGTGACCGTGAAGCAGCTGAAAGAGGA
CTACTTCAAGAAAATCGAGTGCTTCGACTCCGTGGAAATCTCCGGCGTGGAAGATCGGTTCAACGCCTCC
CTGGGCACATACCACGATCTGCTGAAAATTATCAAGGACAAGGACTTCCTGGACAATGAGGAAAACGAGG
ACATTCTGGAAGATATCGTGCTGACCCTGACACTGTTTGAGGACAGAGAGATGATCGAGGAACGGCTGAA
AACCTATGCCCACCTGTTCGACGACAAAGTGATGAAGCAGCTGAAGCGGCGGAGATACACCGGCTGGGGC
AGGCTGAGCCGGAAGCTGATCAACGGCATCCGGGACAAGCAGTCCGGCAAGACAATCCTGGATTTCCTGA
AGTCCGACGGCTTCGCCAACAGAAACTTCATGCAGCTGATCCACGACGACAGCCTGACCTTTAAAGAGGA
CATCCAGAAAGCCCAGGTGTCCGGCCAGGGCGATAGCCTGCACGAGCACATTGCCAATCTGGCCGGCAGC
CCCGCCATTAAGAAGGGCATCCTGCAGACAGTGAAGGTGGTGGACGAGCTCGTGAAAGTGATGGGCCGGC
ACAAGCCCGAGAACATCGTGATCGAAATGGCCAGAGAGAACCAGACCACCCAGAAGGGACAGAAGAACAG
CCGCGAGAGAATGAAGCGGATCGAAGAGGGCATCAAAGAGCTGGGCAGCCAGATCCTGAAAGAACACCCC
GTGGAAAACACCCAGCTGCAGAACGAGAAGCTGTACCTGTACTACCTGCAGAATGGGCGGGATATGTACG
TGGACCAGGAACTGGACATCAACCGGCTGTCCGACTACGATGTGGACGCTATCGTGCCTCAGAGCTTTCT
GAAGGACGACTCCATCGATAACAAAGTGCTGACTCGGAGCGACAAGAACCGGGGCAAGAGCGACAACGTG
CCCTCCGAAGAGGTCGTGAAGAAGATGAAGAACTACTGGCGCCAGCTGCTGAATGCCAAGCTGATTACCC
AGAGGAAGTTCGACAATCTGACCAAGGCCGAGAGAGGCGGCCTGAGCGAACTGGATAAGGCCGGCTTCAT
CAAGAGACAGCTGGTGGAAACCCGGCAGATCACAAAGCACGTGGCACAGATCCTGGACTCCCGGATGAAC
ACTAAGTACGACGAGAACGACAAACTGATCCGGGAAGTGAAAGTGATCACCCTGAAGTCCAAGCTGGTGT
CCGATTTCCGGAAGGATTTCCAGTTTTACAAAGTGCGCGAGATCAACAACTACCACCACGCCCACGACGC
CTACCTGAACGCCGTCGTGGGAACCGCCCTGATCAAAAAGTACCCTAAGCTGGAAAGCGAGTTCGTGTAC
GGCGACTACAAGGTGTACGACGTGCGGAAGATGATCGCCAAGAGCGAGCAGGAAATCGGCAAGGCTACCG
CCAAGTACTTCTTCTACAGCAACATCATGAACTTTTTCAAGACCGAGATTACCCTGGCCAACGGCGAGAT
CCGGAAGCGGCCTCTGATCGAGACAAACGGCGAAACAGGCGAGATCGTGTGGGATAAGGGCCGGGACTTT
GCCACCGTGCGGAAAGTGCTGTCTATGCCCCAAGTGAATATCGTGAAAAAGACCGAGGTGCAGACAGGCG
GCTTCAGCAAAGAGTCTATCCTGCCCAAGAGGAACAGCGACAAGCTGATCGCCAGAAAGAAGGACTGGGA
CCCTAAGAAGTACGGCGGCTTCGACAGCCCCACCGTGGCCTATTCTGTGCTGGTGGTGGCCAAAGTGGAA
AAGGGCAAGTCCAAGAAACTGAAGAGTGTGAAAGAGCTGCTGGGGATCACCATCATGGAAAGAAGCAGCT
TCGAGAAGAATCCCATCGACTTTCTGGAAGCCAAGGGCTACAAAGAAGTGAAAAAGGACCTGATCATCAA
GCTGCCTAAGTACTCCCTGTTCGAGCTGGAAAACGGCCGGAAGAGAATGCTGGCCTCTGCCGGCGAACTG
CAGAAGGGAAACGAACTGGCCCTGCCCTCCAAATATGTGAACTTCCTGTACCTGGCCAGCCACTATGAGA
AGCTGAAGGGCTCCCCCGAGGATAATGAGCAGAAACAGCTGTTTGTGGAACAGCACAAACACTACCTGGA
CGAGATCATCGAGCAGATCAGCGAGTTCTCCAAGAGAGTGATCCTGGCCGACGCTAATCTGGACAAGGTG
CTGAGCGCCTACAACAAGCACAGAGACAAGCCTATCAGAGAGCAGGCCGAGAATATCATCCACCTGTTTA
CCCTGACCAATCTGGGAGCCCCTGCCGCCTTCAAGTACTTTGACACCACCATCGACCGGAAGAGGTACAC
CAGCACCAAAGAGGTGCTGGACGCCACCCTGATCCACCAGAGCATCACCGGCCTGTACGAGACACGGATC
GACCTGTCTCAGCTGGGAGGCGACGCCTATCCCTATGACGTGCCCGATTATGCCAGCCTGGGCAGCGGCT
CCCCCAAGAAAAAACGCAAGGTGGAAGATCCTAAGAAAAAGCGGAAAGTGGACGGCATTGGTAGTGGGGC
TACTAACTTCAGCCTGCTGAAGCAGGCTGGAGACGTGGAGGAGAACCCTGGACCTATGGTGAGCAAGGGC
GAGGAGGATAACATGGCCATCATCAAGGAGTTCATGCGCTTCAAGGTGCACATGGAGGGCTCCGTGAACG
GCCACGAGTTCGAGATCGAGGGCGAGGGCGAGGGCCGCCCCTACGAGGGCACCCAGACCGCCAAGCTGAA
GGTGACCAAGGGTGGCCCCCTGCCCTTCGCCTGGGACATCCTGTCCCCTCAGTTCATGTACGGCTCCAAG
GCCTACGTGAAGCACCCCGCCGACATCCCCGACTACTTGAAGCTGTCCTTCCCCGAGGGCTTCAAGTGGG
AGCGCGTGATGAACTTCGAGGACGGCGGCGTGGTGACCGTGACCCAGGACTCCTCCCTGCAGGACGGCGA
GTTCATCTACAAGGTGAAGCTGCGCGGCACCAACTTCCCCTCCGACGGCCCCGTAATGCAGAAGAAGACC
ATGGGCTGGGAGGCCTCCTCCGAGCGGATGTACCCCGAGGACGGCGCCCTGAAGGGCGAGATCAAGCAGA
GGCTGAAGCTGAAGGACGGCGGCCACTACGACGCTGAGGTCAAGACCACCTACAAGGCCAAGAAGCCCGT
GCAGCTGCCCGGCGCCTACAACGTCAACATCAAGTTGGACATCACCTCCCACAACGAGGACTACACCATC
GTGGAACAGTACGAACGCGCCGAGGGCCGCCACTCCACCGGCGGCATGGACGAGCTGTACAAGTAAACCG
GTGCGGCCGCAATCGATCGCCCACCCCAACTTGTTTATTGCAGCTTATAATGGTTACAAATAAAGCAATA
GCATCACAAATTTCACAAATAAAGCATTTTTTTCACTGCATTCTAGTTGTGGTTTGTCCAAACTCATCAA
TGTATCTTATCATGTCTGTATACCGTCGACCTCTAGCTAGAGCTTGGCGTAATCATGGTCATAGCTGTTT
CCTGTGTGAAATTGTTATCCGCTCACAATTCCACACAACATACGAGCCGGAAGCATAAAGTGTAAAGCCT
GGGGTGCCTAATGAGTGAGCTAACTCACATTAATTGCGTTGCGCTCACTGCCCGCTTTCCAGTCGGGAAA
CCTGTCGTGCCAGCTGCATTAATGAATCGGCCAACGCGCGGGGAGAGGCGGTTTGCGTATTGGGCGCTCT
TCCGCTTCCTCGCTCACTGACTCGCTGCGCTCGGTCGTTCGGCTGCGGCGAGCGGTATCAGCTCACTCAA
AGGACGGCCGCATAACTTCGTATAATGTATGCTATACGAAGTTATAAGCTTGGGCTGCAGGTCGAGGGAT
CTCCATAAGAGAAGAGGGACAGCTATGACTGGGAGTAGTCAGGAGAGGAGGAAAAATCTGGCTAGTAAAA
CATGTAAGGAAAATTTTAGGGATGTTAAAGAAAAAAATAACACAAAACAAAATATAAAAAAAATCTAACC
TCAAGTCAAGGCTTTTCTATGGAATAAGGAATGGACAGCAGGGGGCTGTTTCATATACTGATGACCTCTT
TATAGCCAACCTTTGTTCATGGCAGCCAGCATATGGGCATATGTTGCCAAACTCTAAACCAAATACTCAT
TCTGATGTTTTAAATGATTTGCCCTCCCATATGTCCTTCCGAGTGAGAGACACAAAAAATTCCAACACAC
TATTGCAATGAAAATAAATTTCCTTTATTAGCCAGAAGTCAGATGCTCAAGGGGCTTCATGATGTCCCCA
TAATTTTTGGCAGAGGGAAAAAGATCTCAGTGGTATTTGTGAGCCAGGGCATTGGCCACACCAGCCACCA
CCTTCTGATAGGCAGCCTGCACCTGAGGAGTGAATTCATTTTAGCCTGGCAGCATATCGAGATCGAAGTC
ATCGAGAGCGTCAGCAGGGAGCATATCCAGATCAAAATCATCCAGGGCATCGGCGGGCAGCATGTCCAGG
TCGAAGTCGTCCAGGGCGTCGGTGGGTCCGCCGCTCTCGCACTTCAGCTGCTTCTCGAGGCCGCAGATGA
TCAGTTCCAGGCCGAACAGGAAGGCGGGCTCGGCGCCCTGTCTGTCGAACAGCTCGATGGCCTGCTTCAG
CAGGGGGGGCATGCTGTCGGTGGTGGGTGTCTCTCTTTCCTCTTTGGCGACCTGGTGTTCCTGTTCTTCC
AGCACGCAGCCCAGGGTGAAGTGGCCCACGGCGCTCAGGGCGTACAGGGCGTTTTCCAGGCTGAAGCCCT
GCTGGCACAGGAAGGCCAGCTGGTTTTCCAGTGTCTCGTACTGCTTCTCGGTGGGTCTGGTGCCCAGGTG
CACTTTGGCGCCGTCCCGGTGGCTCAGCAGGGCGCATCTGTAGCTCTTGGCGTTGTTCCGCAGGAAGTCC
TGCCAGCTCTCGCCTTCCAGAGGGCAGCTGTGGGTGTGGTGCCGGTCCAGCATCTCGATGGGCAGGGCGT
CCAGCAGGGCCCGCTTGTTCTTCACGTGCCAGTACAGGGTGGGCTGTTCCACGCCCAGTTTCTGGGCCAG
CTTCCGGGTGGTCAGGCCCTCGATGCCCACGCCGTTCAGCAGTTCCAGGGCGCTGTTGATCACTTTGCTC
TTGTCCAGCCGGCTCATGTCGACATTCTTTGCCAAAATGATGAGACAGCACAATAACCAGCACGTTGCCC
AGGAGCTGTAGGAAAAAGAAGAAGGCATGAACATGGTTAGCAGAGGCTCTAGAGCCGCCGGTCACACGCC
AGAAGCCGAACCCCGCCCTGCCCCGTCCCCCCCGAAGGCAGCCGTCCCCCCGCGGACAGCCCCGAGGCTG
GAGAGGGAGAAGGGGACGGCGGCGCGGCGACGCACGAAGGCCCTCCCCGCCCATTTCCTTCCTGCCGGCG
CCGCACCGCTTCGCCCCGCGCCCGCTAGAGGGGGTGCGGCGGCGCCTCCCAGATTTCGGCTCCGCACAGA
TTTGGGACAAAGGAAGTCCCTGCGCCCTCTCGCACGATTACCATAAAAGGCAATGGCTGCGGCTCGCCGC
GCCTCGACAGCCGCCGGCGCTCCGGGGGCCGCCGCGCCCCYCCCCCGAGCCCYCCCCGGCCCGAGGCGGC
CCCGCCCCGCCCGGCACCCCCACCTGCCGCCACCCCCCGCCCGGCACGGCGAGCCCCGCGCCACGCCCCG
TACGGAGCCCCGCACCCGAAGCCGGGCCGTGCTCAGCAACTCGGGGAGGGGGGTGCAGGGGGGGTTGCAG
CCCGACCGACGCGCCCACACCCCCTGCTCACCCCCCCACGCACACACCCCGCACGCAGCCTTTGTTCCCC
TCGCAGCCCCCCCCGCACCGCGGGGCACCGCCCCCGGCCGCGCTCCCCTCGCGCACACTGCGGAGCGCAC
AAAGCCCCGCGCCGCGCCCGCAGCGCTCACAGCCGCCGGGCAGCGCGGAGCCGCACGCGGCGCTCCCCAC
GCACACACACACGCACGCACCCCCCGAGCCGCTCCCCCCGCACAAAGGGCCCTCCCGGAGCCCCTCAAGG
CTTTCACGCAGCCACAGAAAAGAAACAAGCCGTCATTAAACCAAGCGCTAATTACAGCCCGGAGGAGAAG
GGCCGTCCCGCCCGCTCACCTGTGGGAGTAACGCGGTCAGTCAGAGCCGGGGCGGGCGGCGCGAGGCGGC
GGCGGAGCGGGGCACGGGGCGAAGGCAGCGCGCAGCGACTCCCGCCCGCCGCGCGCTTCGCTTTTTATAG
GGCCGCCGCCGCCGCCGCCTCGCCATAAAAGGAAACTTTCGGAGCGCGCCGCTCTGATTGGCTGCCGCCG
CMCCYCYCCSCCYCSCCCCSCCCCSCCCCCCSCCCCCCCCCCCCCCSCCYGGCGCGCGCCCCCCCCCCCC
CCCCGCCCCCATCGCTGCACAAAATAATTAAAAAATAAATAAATACAAAATTGGGGGTGGGGAGGGGGGG
GAGATGGGGAGAGTGAAGCAGAACGTGGGGCTCACCTCGACCATGGTAATAGCGATGACTAATACGTAGA
TGTACTGCCAAGTAGGAAAGTCCCATAAGGTCATGTACTGGGCATAATGCCAGGCGGGCCATTTACCGTC
ATTGACGTCAATAGGGGGCGTACTTGGCATATGATACACTTGATGTACTGCCAAGTGGGCAGTTTACCGT
AAATACTCCACCCATTGACGTCAATGGAAAGTCCCTATTGGCGTTACTATGGGAACATACGTCATTATTG
ACGTCAATGGGCGGGGGTCGTTGGGCGGTCAGCCAGGCGGGCCATTTACCGTAAGTTATGTAACGCGGAA
CTCCATATATGGGCTATGAACTAATGACCCCGTAATTGATTACTATTAATAACTAGTCAATAATCAATGT
CGAGACCCATAGAGCCCACCGCATCCCCAGCATGCCTGCTATTGTCTTCCCAATCCTCCCCCTTGCTGTC
CTGCCCCACCCCACCCCCCAGAATAGAATGACACCTACTCAGACAATGCGATGCAATTTCCTCATTTTAT
TAGGAAAGGACAGTGGGAGTGGCACCTTCCAGGGTCAAGGAAGGCACGGGGGAGGGGCAAACAACAGATG
GCTGGCAACTAGAAGGCACAGTCGAGGCTGATCAGCGGGTTTAAACTCAGAAGAACTCGTCAAGAAGGCG
ATAGAAGGCGATGCGCTGCGAATCGGGAGCGGCGATACCGTAAAGCACGAGGAAGCGGTCAGCCCATTCG
CCGCCAAGCTCTTCAGCAATATCACGGGTAGCCAACGCTATGTCCTGATAGCGGTCCGCCACACCCAGCC
GGCCACAGTCGATGAATCCAGAAAAGCGGCCATTTTCCACCATGATATTCGGCAAGCAGGCATCGCCATG
GGTCACGACGAGATCATCGCCGTCGGGCATGCGCGCCTTGAGCCTGGCGAACAGTTCGGCTGGCGCGAGC
CCCTGATGCTCTTCGTCCAGATCATCCTGATCGACAAGACCGGCTTCCATCCGAGTACGTGCTCGCTCGA
TGCGATGTTTCGCTTGGTGGTCGAATGGGCAGGTAGCCGGATCAAGCGTATGCAGCCGCCGCATTGCATC
AGCCATGATGGATACTTTCTCGGCAGGAGCAAGGTGAGATGACAGGAGATCCTGCCCCGGCACTTCGCCC
AATAGCAGCCAGTCCCTTCCCGCTTCAGTGACAACGTCGAGCACAGCTGCGCAAGGAACGCCCGTCGTGG
CCAGCCACGATAGCCGCGCTGCCTCGTCCTGCAGTTCATTCAGGGCACCGGACAGGTCGGTCTTGACAAA
AAGAACCGGGCGCCCCTGCGCTGACAGCCGGAACACGGCGGCATCAGAGCAGCCGATTGTCTGTTGTGCC
CAGTCATAGCCGAATAGCCTCTCCACCCAAGCGGCCGGAGAACCTGCGTGCAATCCATCTTGTTCAATGG
CCGATCCCATGGTGGCGGTACCCTCGAGCCTAGGGCCGGGATTCTCCTCCACGTCACCGCATGTTAGAAG
ACTTCCTCTGCCCTCTCCGCTGCCAGATCTCTCGAGGCCCTGTGGGAGGAAGAGAAGAGGTCAGAAGCTT
ATAACTTCGTGGCGCGCCATAATGTATGCTATACGAAGTTATTGCCCCACTGTGGGGTGGAGGGGACAGA
TAAAAGTACCCAGAACCAGAGCCACATTAACCGGCCCTGGGAATATAAGGTGGTCCCAGCTCGGAGACAC
AGGATCCCTGGAGGAAGCAAACATGCTGTCCTGAAGTGGATATAGGGGCCCGGGTTGGAGGAAGAAGACT
AGCTGAGCTCTGGGACCCCTGGAACATGCCATGACAGGGGGCTGGAAGAGCGAGCACAGACTAGAGAGGT
AAGGGGGGTAGGGGAGCTGCCCAAATAAAAGGAGTGAGAGGTGACCCAAATCCACAGGAGAACGGGGTGT
CCAGGCAAAGAAAGCAAGAGGATGGAGAGGTGGCTAAAGCCAGGGAGACGGGGTACTTTGGGGTTGTCCA
GAAAAAACGGTGATGATGCAGGCCTACAAGAAGGGGAGGCGGGGACGCAAAGGAGAGACATCCGTCGGAG
AAGGCCATCCTAAGAAACGAGAGATGGCACAGGCCCCAGAAGGAGAAGGAAAAGGGAACCCAGCGAGTGA
AGACGGCATGGGGTTGGGTTAGAGAGGAGAGATGCCCGGAGAGGACCCAGACAAGGGGAGGATCCGCTCA
GAGGACATCACGTGGTGCAGCGCCGAGAAGGAAGTGCTCCGGAAAGAGCATCCTTGGGCAGCAACACAGC
AGAGAGCAAGGGGAAGAGGGAGTGGAGGAAGATGGAACCTGAAGGAGGTGGCAGGGAAGGATCTGGGCCA
GCCGTAGAGGTGACCCAGGCCACAAGCTGCAGACAGAAAGCGGCACAGGCCCAGGGGAGAGAATGCAGGT
CAGAGAAAGCAAAGGGCGAATTCAACCCTGATAAATGCTTCAATAATATTGAAAAAGGAAGAGTATGAGT
ATTCAACATTTCCGTGTCGCCCTTATTCCCTTTTTTGCGGCATTTTGCCTTCCTGTTTTTGCTCACCCAG
AAACGCTGGTGAAAGTAAAAGATGCTGAAGATCAGTTGGGTGCACGAGTGGGTTACATCGAACTGGATCT
CAACAGCGGTAAGATCCTTGAGAGTTTTCGCCCCGAAGAACGTTTTCCAATGATGAGCACTTTTAAAGTT
CTGCTATGTGGCGCGGTATTATCCCGTATTGACGCCGGGCAAGAGCAACTCGGTCGCCGCATACACTATT
CTCAGAATGACTTGGTTGAGTACTCACCAGTCACAGAAAAGCATCTTACGGATGGCATGACAGTAAGAGA
ATTATGCAGTGCTGCCATAACCATGAGTGATAACACTGCGGCCAACTTACTTCTGACAACGATCGGAGGA
CCGAAGGAGCTAACCGCTTTTTTGCACAACATGGGGGATCATGTAACTCGCCTTGATCGTTGGGAACCGG
AGCTGAATGAAGCCATACCAAACGACGAGCGTGACACCACGATGCCTGTAGCAATGGCAACAACGTTGCG
CAAACTATTAACTGGCGAACTACTTACTCTAGCTTCCCGGCAACAATTAATAGACTGGATGGAGGCGGAT
AAAGTTGCAGGACCACTTCTGCGCTCGGCCCTTCCGGCTGGCTGGTTTATTGCTGATAAATCTGGAGCCG
GTGAGCGTGGGTCTCGCGGTATCATTGCAGCACTGGGGCCAGATGGTAAGCCCTCCCGTATCGTAGTTAT
CTACACGACGGGGAGTCAGGCAACTATGGATGAACGAAATAGACAGATCGCTGAGATAGGTGCCTCACTG
ATTAAGCATTGGTAACTGTCAGACCAAGTTTACTCATATATACTTTAGATTGATTTAAAACTTCATTTTT
AATTTAAAAGGATCTAGGTGAAGATCCTTTTTGATAATCTCATGACCAAAATCCCTTAACGTGAGTTTTC
GTTCCACTGAGCGTCAGACCCCGTAGAAAAGATCAAAGGATCTTCTTGAGATCCTTTTTTTCTGCGCGTA
ATCTGCTGCTTGCAAACAAAAAAACCACCGCTACCAGCGGTGGTTTGTTTGCCGGATCAAGAGCTACCAA
CTCTTTTTCCGAAGGTAACTGGCTTCAGCAGAGCGCAGATACCAAATACTGTTCTTCTAGTGTAGCCGTA
GTTAGGCCACCACTTCAAGAACTCTGTAGCACCGCCTACATACCTCGCTCTGCTAATCCTGTTACCAGTG
GCTGCTGCCAGTGGCGATAAGTCGTGTCTTACCGGGTTGGACTCAAGACGATAGTTACCGGATAAGGCGC
AGCGGTCGGGCTGAACGGGGGGTTCGTGCACACAGCCCAGCTTGGAGCGAACGACCTACACCGAACTGAG
ATACCTACAGCGTGAGCTATGAGAAAGCGCCACGCTTCCCGAAGGGAGAAAGGCGGACAGGTATCCGGTA
AGCGGCAGGGTCGGAACAGGAGAGCGCACGAGGGAGCTTCCAGGGGGAAACGCCTGGTATCTTTATAGTC
CTGTCGGGTTTCGCCACCTCTGACTTGAGCGTCGATTTTTGTGATGCTCGTCAGGGGGGCGGAGCCTATG
GAAAAACGCCAGCAACGCGGCCTTTTTACGGTTCCTGGCGAATTCGCCCTTAGAGCAGAGCCAGGAACCC
CTGTAGGGAAGGGGCAGGAGAGCCAGGGGCATGAGATGGTGGACGAGAAAGGGGGACAGGGAAGCCTGAG
CGCCTCTCCTGGGCTTGCCAAGGACTCAAACCCAGAAGCCCAGAGCAGGGCCTTAGGGAAGCGGGACCCT
GCTCTCGGCGGAGGAATATGTCCCAGATAGCACTGGGGACTCTTTAAGGAAAGAAGGATGGAGAAAGAGA
AAGGGGGTAGAGGCAGCCACGACCTGGTGAACACCTAGGACGCACCATTCTCACAAAGGGAGTTTTCCAC
ACGGACATCCCCCTCCTCACCACAGCCCTGCCAGGACGGGGCTGGCTACTGGCCTTATCTCACAGGTAAA
ACTGACGCACGGAGGAACAATATAAATTCGGGACTAGAAAGGTGAAGAGCCAAAGTTAGAACTCAGGACC
AACTTATTCTGATTTTGTTTTTCCAAACTGCTTCTCCTCTTGGGAAGTGTGAGGAAGCTGCAGCACCAGG
ATCAGTGAAACGCACCAGACGGCCGCGTCAGAGCAGCTCAGGTTCTGGGAGAGGGTAGCGCAGGGTGGCC
ACTGAGAACCGGGCAGGTCACACATCCCCCACTTCCCTCCCACCCCCTGCCAAGCTCTCCCTCCCAGGAT
CCACTCTGGCTCCATCGTAAGCAAACCTTAGAGGTTCTGGCAAGGAGAGAGATGGCTCCAGGAAATGGGG
GTGTGTCACCAGATAAGGAATCTGCTCAACAGGAGGTGGGCGTTAGACCCAATATCAGGAGACTAGGAAG
GAGGAGGCCTAAGGATGGGGCTTTTCTGTCACCAATCCTGTCCCTAGTAAAGCTGATATCTCCACCCCAC
AGTGG
Features (pLannotate 1.2.2; 28 found; start..end, strand, type, name):
      8..384     +  promoter       TRE3G promoter: 3rd-generation Tet-responsive promoter that can be activated by binding of Tet-On® 3G
    399..423     +  protein_bind   attB1: mutant version of attB; recombination site for the Gateway® BP reaction BP Clonase™
    471..770     +  CDS            ZIM3 (fragment): ZIM3_HUMAN - Also known as ZNF657. Experimental evidence at protein level: Swiss-Prot protein existence level 1. May be involved in transcriptional regulation. From Homo sapiens (Human).
    772..796     -  protein_bind   attB2: mutant version of attB; recombination site for the Gateway® BP reaction BP Clonase™
    864..884     +  misc_feature   MCS (fragment): multiple cloning site
    891..4994    +  CDS            Cas9: Cas9 (Csn1) endonuclease from the Streptococcus pyogenes Type II CRISPR/Cas system generates RNA-guided double strand breaks in DNA
   5166..5873    +  CDS            mCherry: mCherry is a basic (constitutively fluorescent) red fluorescent protein published in 2004, derived from Discosoma sp.. It is reported to be a very rapidly-maturing monomer with low acid sensitivity.
   5908..6029    +  polyA_signal   SV40 poly(A) signal: SV40 polyadenylation signal
   6100..6122    -  protein_bind   lac operator (fragment): The lac repressor binds to the lac operator to inhibit transcription in E. coli. This inhibition can be relieved by adding lactose or isopropyl-β-D-thiogalactopyranoside (IPTG). lac repressor encoded by lacI
   6126..6156    -  promoter       lac promoter: promoter for the E. coli lac operon
   6171..6192    -  protein_bind   CAP binding site: CAP binding activates transcription in the presence of cAMP. E. coli catabolite activator protein
   6205..6297    -  CDS            lacI (fragment): lac repressor; lacI; The lac repressor binds to the lac operator to inhibit transcription in E. coli. This inhibition can be relieved by adding lactose or isopropyl-β-D-thiogalactopyranoside (IPTG).
   6299..6371    -  rep_origin     RSF ori (fragment): Plasmids containing the RSF 1030 origin of replication can be propagated in E. coli cells that contain additional plasmids with compatible origins.
   6382..6415    -  protein_bind   loxP: Cre-mediated recombination occurs in the 8-bp core sequence (GCATACAT). Cre recombinase
   6764..6819    -  polyA_signal   β-globin poly(A) signal: rabbit β-globin polyadenylation signal (Gil and Proudfoot, 1987)
   6890..6967    -  CDS            HBB (fragment): HBB_PONPY - Experimental evidence at transcript level: Swiss-Prot protein existence level 2. Involved in oxygen transport from the lung to the various peripheral tissues. From Pongo pygmaeus (Bornean orangutan).
   7100..7717    -  CDS            tetR: TETR2_ECOLX - Experimental evidence at protein level: Swiss-Prot protein existence level 1. TetR is the repressor of the tetracycline resistance element; its N-terminal region forms a helix-turn-helix structure and binds DNA. Binding of tetracycline to TetR reduces the repressor affinity for the tetracycline resistance gene (tetA) promoter operator sites. From Escherichia coli.
   7776..8792    -  intron         chimeric intron: chimera between introns from chicken β-actin and rabbit β-globin
   9072..9451    -  enhancer       CMV enhancer: human cytomegalovirus immediate early enhancer
   9457..9681    -  polyA_signal   bGH poly(A) signal: bovine growth hormone polyadenylation signal
   9707..10510   -  CDS            NeoR/KanR: aminoglycoside phosphotransferase from Tn5; aph(3')-II (or nptII); confers resistance to neomycin, kanamycin, and G418 (Geneticin®)
  10609..10634   -  misc_feature   SA: splice acceptor site
  10659..10682   -  protein_bind   loxP (fragment): Cre-mediated recombination occurs in the 8-bp core sequence (GCATACAT). Cre recombinase
  10684..11491   -  misc_feature   HA-L: left homology arm from the adeno-associated virus integration site (AAVS1) within intron 1 of the human PPP1R12C gene
  11504..11544   +  promoter       AmpR promoter (fragment): bla
  11545..12405   +  CDS            AmpR: β-lactamase; bla; confers resistance to ampicillin, carbenicillin, and related antibiotics
  12576..13164   +  rep_origin     ori: high-copy-number ColE1/pMB1/pBR322/pUC origin of replication
  13212..14048   -  misc_feature   HA-R: right homology arm from the adeno-associated virus integration site (AAVS1) within intron 1 of the human PPP1R12C gene
