[The description below was written by a language model from this plasmid's Addgene catalogue record and pLannotate feature annotations shown in this document.]
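Description:
pGorilla-AAVS1-TetOn-ZIM3-KRAB-dCas9-P2A-mCherry is a 14.1 kb donor plasmid for homology-directed knock-in of a doxycycline-inducible CRISPR interference cassette at the AAVS1 safe-harbour locus of the gorilla genome. It is propagated in E. coli through a high-copy ColE1/pUC origin with ampicillin selection. The payload of about 10.7 kb lies between left and right AAVS1 homology arms. The annotation software matched these arms to the human PPP1R12C intron 1 sequences, but the catalogue entry indicates they are intended for the gorilla locus.

The integrated cassette contains three units. A TRE3G Tet-responsive promoter drives the KRAB repressor domain of human ZIM3, which is flanked by residual Gateway attB1 and attB2 sites. This domain is fused to the N-terminus of S. pyogenes Cas9, which the record states is the catalytically dead form carrying a C-terminal HA tag. A P2A peptide and mCherry follow, ending in an SV40 polyadenylation signal, so red fluorescence reports induction of the repressor. In the opposite orientation, a CAG-type promoter (CMV enhancer plus chimeric β-actin/β-globin intron) constitutively expresses the tetR-based Tet-On transactivator, terminated by a rabbit β-globin poly(A). It activates TRE3G only when doxycycline is present. Next to the left arm, a splice acceptor precedes a promoterless NeoR gene with a bGH poly(A). G418 resistance should therefore depend on trapping transcription from the host gene, which favours correctly targeted clones. A complete loxP site and a partial loxP match bracket the selection and transactivator region, although the record does not state any intended use for them.

According to the associated publication, the construct was used to generate inducible KRAB-dCas9 primate iPSC lines for cross-species CRISPRi comparisons. Guide RNAs are not encoded on this plasmid.
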