Addgene plasmid #212831: pGorilla-AAVS1-TetOn-ZIM3-KRAB-dCas9-P2A-mCherry
Purpose: Doxycycline-inducible (Zim3)KRAB-dCas9-HA-P2A-mCherry cassette for integration at the AAVS1-locus of the gorilla genome.
Depositing lab: Wolfgang Enard. Depositing organization: Ludwig-Maximilians-Universitaet Muenchen (LMU). Publication: Generation and characterization of inducible KRAB-dCas9 iPSCs from primates for cross-species CRISPRi. Edenhofer FC, Termeg A, Ohnuki M, Jocher J, Kliesmete Z, Briem E, Hellmann I, Enard W. iScience. 2024 May 23;27(6):110090. doi: 10.1016/j.isci.2024.110090. eCollection 2024 Jun 21. PubMed 38947524.
Backbone
  Vector backbone: pGorilla-AAVS1-TetOn-ZIM3-KRAB-dCas9-P2A-mCherry
  Total vector size (bp): 14075
  Vector type: Mammalian Expression, Bacterial Expression
  Selectable markers: Neomycin (select with G418)
Growth in bacteria
  Bacterial resistance: Ampicillin, 100 μg/mL
  Growth temperature: 30°C
  Growth strain: NEB Stable
  Copy number: Unknown
Gene/Insert
  Gene/Insert name: ZIM3-KRAB-dCas9-P2A-mCherry (alt name: dCas9)
  Species: Synthetic
  Insert size (bp): 10705
  Promoter: CAG, TetOn
  Tag / fusion protein: HA-tag (C terminal on insert); ZIM3-KRAB (N terminal on insert)
  Cloning method: Restriction Enzyme; 5′ cloning site AscI (not destroyed); 3′ cloning site AscI (not destroyed)
  Sequencing primers: 5′ ATGGCCGATCCCATGGTGGCGGTAC; 3′ GGTGGCGATCCCGGGCCCGCGGTAC
Terms and licenses: Academic/Nonprofit Terms; Industry Terms: Not Available to Industry
How to cite: pGorilla-AAVS1-TetOn-ZIM3-KRAB-dCas9-P2A-mCherry was a gift from Wolfgang Enard (Addgene plasmid # 212831 ; http://n2t.net/addgene:212831 ; RRID:Addgene_212831)
